>Addgene plasmid #75488 | STK10 gRNA (BRDN0001149099) | addgene full sequence | sequence record 183980 | Addgene Assembled Sequence
CCCGGGTGCAAAGATGGATAAAGTTTTAAACAGAGAGGAATCTTTGCAGCTAATGGACCTTCTAGGTCTT
GAAAGGAGTGGGAATTGGCTCCGGTGCCCGTCAGTGGGCAGAGCGCACATCGCCCACAGTCCCCGAGAAG
TTGGGGGGAGGGGTCGGCAATTGATCCGGTGCCTAGAGAAGGTGGCGCGGGGTAAACTGGGAAAGTGATG
TCGTGTACTGGCTCCGCCTTTTTCCCGAGGGTGGGGGAGAACCGTATATAAGTGCAGTAGTCGCCGTGAA
CGTTCTTTTTCGCAACGGGTTTGCCGCCAGAACACAGGTAAGTGCCGTGTGTGGTTCCCGCGGGCCTGGC
CTCTTTACGGGTTATGGCCCTTGCGTGCCTTGAATTACTTCCACCTGGCTGCAGTACGTGATTCTTGATC
CCGAGCTTCGGGTTGGAAGTGGGTGGGAGAGTTCGAGGCCTTGCGCTTAAGGAGCCCCTTCGCCTCGTGC
TTGAGTTGAGGCCTGGCCTGGGCGCTGGGGCCGCCGCGTGCGAATCTGGTGGCACCTTCGCGCCTGTCTC
GCTGCTTTCGATAAGTCTCTAGCCATTTAAAATTTTTGATGACCTGCTGCGACGCTTTTTTTCTGGCAAG
ATAGTCTTGTAAATGCGGGCCAAGATCTGCACACTGGTATTTCGGTTTTTGGGGCCGCGGGCGGCGACGG
GGCCCGTGCGTCCCAGCGCACATGTTCGGCGAGGCGGGGCCTGCGAGCGCGGCCACCGAGAATCGGACGG
GGGTAGTCTCAAGCTGGCCGGCCTGCTCTGGTGCCTGGCCTCGCGCCGCCGTGTATCGCCCCGCCCTGGG
CGGCAAGGCTGGCCCGGTCGGCACCAGTTGCGTGAGCGGAAAGATGGCCGCTTCCCGGCCCTGCTGCAGG
GAGCTCAAAATGGAGGACGCGGCGCTCGGGAGAGCGGGCGGGTGAGTCACCCACACAAAGGAAAAGGGCC
TTTCCGTCCTCAGCCGTCGCTTCATGTGACTCCACGGAGTACCGGGCGCCGTCCAGGCACCTCGATTAGT
TCTCGAGCTTTTGGAGTACGTCGTCTTTAGGTTGGGGGGAGGGGTTTTATGCGATGGAGTTTCCCCACAC
TGAGTGGGTGGAGACTGAAGTTAGGCCAGCTTGGCACTTGATGTAATTCTCCTTGGAATTTGCCCTTTTT
GAGTTTGGATCTTGGTTCATTCTCAAGCCTCAGACAGTGGTTCAAAGTTTTTTTCTTCCATTTCAGGTGT
CGTGACGTACGGCCACCATGACCGAGTACAAGCCCACGGTGCGCCTCGCCACCCGCGACGACGTCCCCAG
GGCCGTACGCACCCTCGCCGCCGCGTTCGCCGACTACCCCGCCACGCGCCACACCGTCGATCCGGACCGC
CACATCGAGCGGGTCACCGAGCTGCAAGAACTCTTCCTCACGCGCGTCGGGCTCGACATCGGCAAGGTGT
GGGTCGCGGACGACGGCGCCGCCGTGGCGGTCTGGACCACGCCGGAGAGCGTCGAAGCGGGGGCGGTGTT
CGCCGAGATCGGCCCGCGCATGGCCGAGTTGAGCGGTTCCCGGCTGGCCGCGCAGCAACAGATGGAAGGC
CTCCTGGCGCCGCACCGGCCCAAGGAGCCCGCGTGGTTCCTGGCCACCGTCGGAGTCTCGCCCGACCACC
AGGGCAAGGGTCTGGGCAGCGCCGTCGTGCTCCCCGGAGTGGAGGCGGCCGAGCGCGCCGGGGTGCCCGC
CTTCCTGGAGACCTCCGCGCCCCGCAACCTCCCCTTCTACGAGCGGCTCGGCTTCACCGTCACCGCCGAC
GTCGAGGTGCCCGAAGGACCGCGCACCTGGTGCATGACCCGCAAGCCCGGTGCCTGAACGCGTTAAGTCG
ACAATCAACCTCTGGATTACAAAATTTGTGAAAGATTGACTGGTATTCTTAACTATGTTGCTCCTTTTAC
GCTATGTGGATACGCTGCTTTAATGCCTTTGTATCATGCTATTGCTTCCCGTATGGCTTTCATTTTCTCC
TCCTTGTATAAATCCTGGTTGCTGTCTCTTTATGAGGAGTTGTGGCCCGTTGTCAGGCAACGTGGCGTGG
TGTGCACTGTGTTTGCTGACGCAACCCCCACTGGTTGGGGCATTGCCACCACCTGTCAGCTCCTTTCCGG
GACTTTCGCTTTCCCCCTCCCTATTGCCACGGCGGAACTCATCGCCGCCTGCCTTGCCCGCTGCTGGACA
GGGGCTCGGCTGTTGGGCACTGACAATTCCGTGGTGTTGTCGGGGAAATCATCGTCCTTTCCTTGGCTGC
TCGCCTGTGTTGCCACCTGGATTCTGCGCGGGACGTCCTTCTGCTACGTCCCTTCGGCCCTCAATCCAGC
GGACCTTCCTTCCCGCGGCCTGCTGCCGGCTCTGCGGCCTCTTCCGCGTCTTCGCCTTCGCCCTCAGACG
AGTCGGATCTCCCTTTGGGCCGCCTCCCCGCGTCGACTTTAAGACCAATGACTTACAAGGCAGCTGTAGA
TCTTAGCCACTTTTTAAAAGAAAAGGGGGGACTGGAAGGGCTAATTCACTCCCAACGAAGACAAGATCTG
CTTTTTGCTTGTACTGGGTCTCTCTGGTTAGACCAGATCTGAGCCTGGGAGCTCTCTGGCTAACTAGGGA
ACCCACTGCTTAAGCCTCAATAAAGCTTGCCTTGAGTGCTTCAAGTAGTGTGTGCCCGTCTGTTGTGTGA
CTCTGGTAACTAGAGATCCCTCAGACCCTTTTAGTCAGTGTGGAAAATCTCTAGCAGTACGTATAGTAGT
TCATGTCATCTTATTATTCAGTATTTATAACTTGCAAAGAAATGAATATCAGAGAGTGAGAGGAACTTGT
TTATTGCAGCTTATAATGGTTACAAATAAAGCAATAGCATCACAAATTTCACAAATAAAGCATTTTTTTC
ACTGCATTCTAGTTGTGGTTTGTCCAAACTCATCAATGTATCTTATCATGTCTGGCTCTAGCTATCCCGC
CCCTAACTCCGCCCATCCCGCCCCTAACTCCGCCCAGTTCCGCCCATTCTCCGCCCCATGGCTGACTAAT
TTTTTTTATTTATGCAGAGGCCGAGGCCGCCTCGGCCTCTGAGCTATTCCAGAAGTAGTGAGGAGGCTTT
TTTGGAGGCCTAGGGACGTACCCAATTCGCCCTATAGTGAGTCGTATTACGCGCGCTCACTGGCCGTCGT
TTTACAACGTCGTGACTGGGAAAACCCTGGCGTTACCCAACTTAATCGCCTTGCAGCACATCCCCCTTTC
GCCAGCTGGCGTAATAGCGAAGAGGCCCGCACCGATCGCCCTTCCCAACAGTTGCGCAGCCTGAATGGCG
AATGGG
[124 nt withheld, positions 3367-3490]
C
[91 nt withheld, positions 3492-3582]
A
[49 nt withheld, positions 3584-3632]
CCTTTGACGTTGGAGTCCACGTTCTTT
[37 nt withheld, positions 3660-3696]
ACCCTATCTCGGTCTATTCTTTTGATTTATAAGGGATTTTGCCGATTTCGGCCTATTGGTTAAAAAATGA
GCTGATTTAACAAAAATTTAACGCGAATTTTAACAAAATATTAACGCTTACAATTTAGGTGGCACTTTTC
GGGGAAATGTGCGCGGAACCCCTATTTGTTTATTTTTCTAAATACATTCAAATATGTATCCGCTCATGAG
ACAATAACCCTGATAAATGCTTCAATAATATTGAAAAAGGAAGAGTATGAGTATTCAACATTTCCGTGTC
GCCCTTATTCCCTTTTTTGCGGCATTTTGCCTTCCTGTTTTTGCTCACCCAGAAACGCTGGTGAAAGTAA
AAGATGCTGAAGATCAGTTGGGTGCACGAGTGGGTTACATCGAACTGGATCTCAACAGCGGTAAGATCCT
TGAGAGTTTTCGCCCCGAAGAACGTTTTCCAATGATGAGCACTTTTAAAGTTCTGCTATGTGGCGCGGTA
TTATCCCGTATTGACGCCGGGCAAGAGCAACTCGGTCGCCGCATACACTATTCTCAGAATGACTTGGTTG
AGTACTCACCAGTCACAGAAAAGCATCTTACGGATGGCATGACAGTAAGAGAATTATGCAGTGCTGCCAT
AACCATGAGTGATAACACTGCGGCCAACTTACTTCTGACAACGATCGGAGGACCGAAGGAGCTAACCGCT
TTTTTGCACAACATGGGGGATCATGTAACTCGCCTTGATCGTTGGGAACCGGAGCTGAATGAAGCCATAC
CAAACGACGAGCGTGACACCACGATGCCTGTAGCAATGGCAACAACGTTGCGCAAACTATTAACTGGCGA
ACTACTTACTCTAGCTTCCCGGCAACAATTAATAGACTGGATGGAGGCGGATAAAGTTGCAGGACCACTT
CTGCGCTCGGCCCTTCCGGCTGGCTGGTTTATTGCTGATAAATCTGGAGCCGGTGAGCGTGGGTCTCGCG
GTATCATTGCAGCACTGGGGCCAGATGGTAAGCCCTCCCGTATCGTAGTTATCTACACGACGGGGAGTCA
GGCAACTATGGATGAACGAAATAGACAGATCGCTGAGATAGGTGCCTCACTGATTAAGCATTGGTAACTG
TCAGACCAAGTTTACTCATATATACTTTAGATTGATTTAAAACTTCATTTTTAATTTAAAAGGATCTAGG
TGAAGATCCTTTTTGATAATCTCATGACCAAAATCCCTTAACGTGAGTTTTCGTTCCACTGAGCGTCAGA
CCCCGTAGAAAAGATCAAAGGATCTTCTTGAGATCCTTTTTTTCTGCGCGTAATCTGCTGCTTGCAAACA
AAAAAACCACCGCTACCAGCGGTGGTTTGTTTGCCGGATCAAGAGCTACCAACTCTTTTTCCGAAGGTAA
CTGGCTTCAGCAGAGCGCAGATACCAAATACTGTTCTTCTAGTGTAGCCGTAGTTAGGCCACCACTTCAA
GAACTCTGTAGCACCGCCTACATACCTCGCTCTGCTAATCCTGTTACCAGTGGCTGCTGCCAGTGGCGAT
AAGTCGTGTCTTACCGGGTTGGACTCAAGACGATAGTTACCGGATAAGGCGCAGCGGTCGGGCTGAACGG
GGGGTTCGTGCACACAGCCCAGCTTGGAGCGAACGACCTACACCGAACTGAGATACCTACAGCGTGAGCT
ATGAGAAAGCGCCACGCTTCCCGAAGGGAGAAAGGCGGACAGGTATCCGGTAAGCGGCAGGGTCGGAACA
GGAGAGCGCACGAGGGAGCTTCCAGGGGGAAACGCCTGGTATCTTTATAGTCCTGTCGGGTTTCGCCACC
TCTGACTTGAGCGTCGATTTTTGTGATGCTCGTCAGGGGGGCGGAGCCTATGGAAAAACGCCAGCAACGC
GGCCTTTTTACGGTTCCTGGCCTTTTGCTGGCCTTTTGCTCACATGTTCTTTCCTGCGTTATCCCCTGAT
TCTGTGGATAACCGTATTACCGCCTTTGAGTGAGCTGATACCGCTCGCCGCAGCCGAACGACCGAGCGCA
GCGAGTCAGTGAGCGAGGAAGCGGAAGAGCGCCCAATACGCAAACCGCCTCTCCCCGCGCGTTGGCCGAT
TCATTAATGCAGCTGGCACGACAGGTTTCCCGACTGGAAAGCGGGCAGTGAGCGCAACGCAATTAATGTG
AGTTAGCTCACTCATTAGGCACCCCAGGCTTTACACTTTATGCTTCCGGCTCGTATGTTGTGTGGAATTG
TGAGCGGATAACAATTTCACACAGGAAACAGCTATGACCATGATTACGCCAAGCGCGCAATTAACCCTCA
CTAAAGGGAACAAAAGCTGGAGCTGCAAGCTTAATGTAGTCTTATGCAATACTCTTGTAGTCTTGCAACA
TGGTAACGATGAGTTAGCAACATGCCTTACAAGGAGAGAAAAAGCACCGTGCATGCCGATTGGTGGAAGT
AAGGTGGTACGATCGTGCCTTATTAGGAAGGCAACAGACGGGTCTGACATGGATTGGACGAACCACTGAA
TTGCCGCATTGCAGAGATATTGTATTTAAGTGCCTAGCTCGATACATAAACGGGTCTCTCTGGTTAGACC
AGATCTGAGCCTGGGAGCTCTCTGGCTAACTAGGGAACCCACTGCTTAAGCCTCAATAAAGCTTGCCTTG
AGTGCTTCAAGTAGTGTGTGCCCGTCTGTTGTGTGACTCTGGTAACTAGAGATCCCTCAGACCCTTTTAG
TCAGTGTGGAAAATCTCTAGCAGTGGCGCCCGAACAGGGACTTGAAAGCGAAAGGGAAACCAGAGGAGCT
CTCTCGACGCAGGACTCGGCTTGCTGAAGCGCGCACGGCAAGAGGCGAGGGGCGGCGACTGGTGAGTACG
CCAAAAATTTTGACTAGCGGAGGCTAGAAGGAGAGAGATGGGTGCGAGAGCGTCAGTATTAAGCGGGGGA
GAATTAGATCGCGATGGGAAAAAATTCGGTTAAGGCCAGGGGGAAAGAAAAAATATAAATTAAAACATAT
AGTATGGGCAAGCAGGGAGCTAGAACGATTCGCAGTTAATCCTGGCCTGTTAGAAACATCAGAAGGCTGT
AGACAAATACTGGGACAGCTACAACCATCCCTTCAGACAGGATCAGAAGAACTTAGATCATTATATAATA
CAGTAGCAACCCTCTATTGTGTGCATCAAAGGATAGAGATAAAAGACACCAAGGAAGCTTTAGACAAGAT
AGAGGAAGAGCAAAACAAAAGTAAGACCACCGCACAGCAAGCGGCCGCTGATCTTCAGACCTGGAGGAGG
AGATATGAGGGACAATTGGAGAAGTGAATTATATAAATATAAAGTAGTAAAAATTGAACCATTAGGAGTA
GCACCCACCAAGGCAAAGAGAAGAGTGGTGCAGAGAGAAAAAAGAGCAGTGGGAATAGGAGCTTTGTTCC
TTGGGTTCTTGGGAGCAGCAGGAAGCACTATGGGCGCAGCGTCAATGACGCTGACGGTACAGGCCAGACA
ATTATTGTCTGGTATAGTGCAGCAGCAGAACAATTTGCTGAGGGCTATTGAGGCGCAACAGCATCTGTTG
CAACTCACAGTCTGGGGCATCAAGCAGCTCCAGGCAAGAATCCTGGCTGTGGAAAGATACCTAAAGGATC
AACAGCTCCTGGGGATTTGGGGTTGCTCTGGAAAACTCATTTGCACCACTGCTGTGCCTTGGAATGCTAG
TTGGAGTAATAAATCTCTGGAACAGATTTGGAATCACACGACCTGGATGGAGTGGGACAGAGAAATTAAC
AATTACACAAGCTTAATACACTCCTTAATTGAAGAATCGCAAAACCAGCAAGAAAAGAATGAACAAGAAT
TATTGGAATTAGATAAATGGGCAAGTTTGTGGAATTGGTTTAACATAACAAATTGGCTGTGGTATATAAA
ATTATTCATAATGATAGTAGGAGGCTTGGTAGGTTTAAGAATAGTTTTTGCTGTACTTTCTATAGTGAAT
AGAGTTAGGCAGGGATATTCACCATTATCGTTTCAGACCCACCTCCCAACCCCGAGGGGACCCAGAGAGG
GCCTATTTCCCATGATTCCTTCATATTTGCATATACGATACAAGGCTGTTAGAGAGATAATTAGAATTAA
TTTGACTGTAAACACAAAGATATTAGTACAAAATACGTGACGTAGAAAGTAATAATTTCTTGGGTAGTTT
GCAGTTTTAAAATTATGTTTTAAAATGGACTATCATATGCTTACCGTAACTTGAAAGTATTTCGATTTCT
TGGCTTTATATATCTTGTGGAAAGGACGAAACACCGGCGGACACGCAAATTTGTGGGTTTTAGAGCTAGA
AATAGCAAGTTAAAATAAGGCTAGTCCGTTATCAACTTGAAAAAGTGGCACCGAGTCGGTGCTTTTTTAA
GCTTGGCGTAACTAGATCTTGAGACAAATGGCAGTATTCATCCACAATTTTAAAAGAAAAGGGGGGATTG
GGGGGTACAGTGCAGGGGAAAGAATAGTAGACATAATAGCAACAGACATACAAACTAAAGAATTACAAAA
ACAAATTACAAAAATTCAAAATTTTCGGGTTTATTACAGGGACAGCAGAGATCCACTTTGGCGCCGGCTC
GAGGGGG
Features (pLannotate 1.2.2; 29 found; start..end, strand, type, name):
     14..80      +  CDS            small t antigen (fragment): SV40 (simian virus 40) small t antigen
    106..317     +  promoter       EF-1α core promoter: core promoter for human elongation factor EF-1α
    318..1256    +  intron         EF-1α intron A: intron upstream of the start codon of human EF-1α
   1278..1877    +  CDS            PuroR (fragment): puromycin N-acetyltransferase; pac from Streptomyces; confers resistance to puromycin
   1893..2481    +  misc_feature   WPRE: woodchuck hepatitis virus posttranscriptional regulatory element
   2532..2551    +  misc_feature   cPPT/CTS (fragment): central polypurine tract and central termination sequence of HIV-1
   2553..2786    +  LTR            3' LTR (ΔU3): self-inactivating 3' long terminal repeat (LTR) from HIV-1
   2864..2985    +  polyA_signal   SV40 poly(A) signal: SV40 polyadenylation signal
   3025..3160    +  rep_origin     SV40 ori: SV40 origin of replication
   3181..3199    -  promoter       T7 promoter: promoter for bacteriophage T7 RNA polymerase
   3207..3362    +  CDS            lacZα (fragment): LacZα fragment of β-galactosidase; lacZ fragment
   3367..3795    +  rep_origin     f1 ori (sequence partly withheld): f1 bacteriophage origin of replication; arrow indicates direction of (+) strand synthesis
   3848..3952    +  promoter       AmpR promoter: bla
   3953..4813    +  CDS            AmpR: β-lactamase; bla; confers resistance to ampicillin, carbenicillin, and related antibiotics
   4984..5572    +  rep_origin     ori: high-copy-number ColE1/pMB1/pBR322/pUC origin of replication
   5755..5847    +  CDS            lacI (fragment): lac repressor; lacI; The lac repressor binds to the lac operator to inhibit transcription in E. coli. This inhibition can be relieved by adding lactose or isopropyl-β-D-thiogalactopyranoside (IPTG).
   5860..5881    +  protein_bind   CAP binding site: CAP binding activates transcription in the presence of cAMP. E. coli catabolite activator protein
   5896..5926    +  promoter       lac promoter: promoter for the E. coli lac operon
   5934..5950    +  protein_bind   lac operator: The lac repressor binds to the lac operator to inhibit transcription in E. coli. This inhibition can be relieved by adding lactose or isopropyl-β-D-thiogalactopyranoside (IPTG). lac repressor encoded by lacI
   5995..6013    +  promoter       T3 promoter: promoter for bacteriophage T3 RNA polymerase
   6041..6267    +  promoter       RSV promoter: Rous sarcoma virus enhancer/promoter
   6268..6448    +  LTR            5' LTR (truncated): truncated 5' long terminal repeat (LTR) from HIV-1
   6495..6620    +  misc_feature   HIV-1 Ψ: packaging signal of human immunodeficiency virus type 1
   6604..6967    +  CDS            HIV-1 gag (fragment): gag protein from human immunodeficiency virus 1; gag
   7113..7346    +  misc_feature   RRE: The Rev response element (RRE) of HIV-1 allows for Rev-dependent mRNA export from the nucleus to the cytoplasm.
   7723..7749    +  CDS            Rev (fragment): human immunodeficiency virus 1 (HIV-1) Rev protein; rev; enhances nuclear export of unspliced and incompletely spliced viral mRNAs
   7753..7993    +  promoter       U6 promoter: RNA polymerase III promoter for human U6 snRNA
   8023..8098    +  misc_RNA       gRNA scaffold: guide RNA scaffold for the Streptococcus pyogenes CRISPR/Cas9 system
   8154..8271    +  misc_feature   cPPT/CTS: central polypurine tract and central termination sequence of HIV-1
