[The description below was written by a language model from this plasmid's Addgene catalogue record and pLannotate feature annotations shown in this document.]
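Description:
STK10 gRNA (BRDN0001149099) is a third-generation lentiviral guide RNA plasmid built on the lentiGuide-Puro backbone and designed to direct Streptococcus pyogenes Cas9 to the human serine/threonine kinase gene STK10 (also known as LOK). It is maintained in E. coli as a high-copy plasmid through a ColE1/pUC-type origin with ampicillin selection from the β-lactamase gene. The backbone also carries an f1 origin, an SV40 origin and residual lac and T7/T3 promoter elements inherited from the cloning vector.

The viral transfer cassette begins with an RSV promoter fused to a truncated HIV-1 5' LTR, which makes genomic RNA production Tat-independent. This is followed by the Ψ packaging signal with a partial gag sequence and by the Rev response element for nuclear export of the unspliced transcript. Downstream, a human U6 RNA polymerase III promoter drives the STK10-specific spacer joined to the S. pyogenes gRNA scaffold. A cPPT/CTS element follows, which aids nuclear import of the viral genome. A separate EF-1α core promoter with its intron A expresses puromycin N-acetyltransferase, allowing selection of transduced mammalian cells. A WPRE enhances transcript expression, and the cassette ends in a self-inactivating ΔU3 3' LTR with an SV40 polyadenylation signal beyond it.

The plasmid does not encode Cas9, so it must be used with a separate Cas9 vector or in cells that already express the nuclease. It corresponds to a guide from a human kinome gRNA collection designed using optimized sgRNA rules, and it is suited to disrupting STK10 in human cells by lentiviral delivery.
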