Addgene plasmid #75488: STK10 gRNA (BRDN0001149099)
Purpose: 3rd generation lentiviral gRNA plasmid targeting human STK10
Depositing lab: John Doench & David Root. Depositing organization: Broad Institute. Publication: Optimized sgRNA design to maximize activity and minimize off-target effects of CRISPR-Cas9. Doench JG, Fusi N, Sullender M, Hegde M, Vaimberg EW, Donovan KF, Smith I, Tothova Z, Wilen C, Orchard R, Virgin HW, Listgarten J, Root DE. Nat Biotechnol. 2016 Jan 18. doi: 10.1038/nbt.3437. PubMed 26780180.
Backbone
  Vector backbone: lentiGuide-Puro
  Backbone manufacturer: Zhang Lab (Addgene plasmid # 52963)
  Vector type: Mammalian Expression, Lentiviral, CRISPR
  Selectable markers: Puromycin
Growth in bacteria
  Bacterial resistance: Ampicillin, 100 μg/mL
  Growth temperature: 37°C
  Growth strain: DH5alpha
  Copy number: High Copy
Gene/Insert
  Gene/Insert name: STK10 (alt names: STK10; NM_005990.3)
  gRNA/shRNA sequence: GCGGACACGCAAATTTGTGG
  Species: H. sapiens (human)
  Entrez Gene: STK10 (a.k.a. LOK, PRO2729)
  Promoter: hU6
  Cloning method: Unknown
  Sequencing primers: 5′ U6-F; 3′ pS2-R
Terms and licenses: Academic/Nonprofit Terms; Industry Terms: Not Available to Industry
Depositor comments: The gRNA was designed to target the following Genbank reference sequence(s): NM_005990.3. Note that this plasmid does NOT contain Cas9. It should be used in conjunction with lentiCas9-Blast (Addgene #52962) or otherwise with cell lines already expressing Cas9. Browse the full kinome gRNA library at http://www.addgene.org/pooled-library/broadgpp-human-kinome/ or visit http://www.broadinstitute.org/rnai/public/ for detailed protocols and information.
How to cite: STK10 gRNA (BRDN0001149099) was a gift from John Doench & David Root (Addgene plasmid # 75488 ; http://n2t.net/addgene:75488 ; RRID:Addgene_75488)
