>Addgene plasmid #75488 | STK10 gRNA (BRDN0001149099) | depositor partial sequence | sequence record 142948 | Target Sequence
GCGGACACGCAAATTTGTGG
