>Addgene plasmid #75488 | STK10 gRNA (BRDN0001149099) | addgene partial sequence | sequence record 183979 | hU6-F
AGAAAGTAATAATTTCTTGGGTAGTTTGCAGTTTTAAAATTATGTTTTAAAATGGACTATCATATGCTTA
CCGTAACTTGAAAGTATTTCGATTTCTTGGCTTTATATATCTTGTGGAAAGGACGAAACACCGGCGGACA
CGCAAATTTGTGGGTTTTAGAGCTAGAAATAGCAAGTTAAAATAAGGCTAGTCCGTTATCAACTTGAAAA
AGTGGCACCGAGTCGGTGCTTTTTTAAGCTTGGCGTAACTAGATCTTGAGACAAATGGCAGTATTCATCC
ACAATTTTAAAAGAAAAGGGGGGATTGGGGGGTACAGTGCAGGGGAAAGAATAGTAGACATAATAGCAAC
AGACATACAAACTAAAGAATTACAAAAACAAATTACAAAAATTCAAAATTTTCGGGTTTATTACAGGGAC
AGCAGAGATCCACTTTGGCGCCGGCTCGAGGGGGCCCGGGTGCAAAGATGGATAAAGTTTTAAACAGAGA
GGAATCTTTGCAGCTAATGGACCTTCTAGGTCTTGAAAGGAGTGGGAATTGGCTCCGGTGCCCGTCAGTG
GGCAGAGCGC
